>Addgene plasmid #196341 | pAV-U6+27-Tornado-RhoBAST | addgene full sequence | sequence record 384500 | Addgene NGS Result
GCCGGATCCAAGGTCGGGCAGGAAGAGGGCCTATTTCCCATGATTCCTTCATATTTGCATATACGATACA
AGGCTGTTAGAGAGATAATTAGAATTAATTTGACTGTAAACACAAAGATATTAGTACAAAATACGTGACG
TAGAAAGTAATAATTTCTTGGGTAGTTTGCAGTTTTAAAATTATGTTTTAAAATGGACTATCATATGCTT
ACCGTAACTTGAAAGTATTTCGATTTCTTGGCTTTATATATCTTGTGGAAAGGACGAAACACCGTGCTCG
CTTCGGCAGCACATATACTAGTCGACGGGCCGCACTCGCCGGTCCCAAGCCCGGATAAAATGGGAGGGGG
CGGGAAACCGCCTAACCATGCCGAGTGCGGCCGCACCTCCGCGAAAGCGGTGAAGGAGAGGCGCAAGGTT
AACCGCCTCAGGTGTGGCCGCGGTCGGCGTGGACTGTAGAACACTGCCAATGCCGGTCCCAAGCCCGGAT
AAAAGTGGAGGGTACAGTCCACGCTCTAGAGCGGACTTCGGTCCGCTTTTTACTAGGACCTGCAGGCATG
CAAGCTTGACGTCGGTTACCGATATCCATATGGCGACCGCATCGATCTCGAGCCGAGGACTAGTAACTTG
TTTATTGCAGCTTATAATGGTTACAAATAAAGCAATAGCATCACAAATTTCACAAATAAAGCATTTTTTT
CACTGCATTCTAGTTGTGGTTTGTCCAAACTCATCAATGTATCTTATCATGTCTTACGTAGATAAGTAGC
ATGGCGGGTTAATCATTAACTACAAGGAACCCCTAGTGATGGAGTTGGCCACTCCCTCTCTGCGCGCTCG
CTCGCTCACTGAGGCCGGGCGACCAAAGGTCGCCCGACGCCCGGGCTTTGCCCGGGCGGCCTCAGTGAGC
GAGCGAGCGCGCAGAGAGGGACAGATCTGCAGATCTGCTGGCGTAATAGCGAAGAGGCCCGCACCGATCG
CCCTTCCCAACAGTTGCGCAGCCTGAATGGCGAATGGAAATTGTAAGCGTTAATATTTTGTTAAAATTCG
CGTTAAATTTTTGTTAAATCAGCTCATTTTTTAACCAATAGGCCGAAATCGGCAAAATCCCTTATAAATC
AAAAGAATAGACCGAGATAGGGT
[37 nt withheld, positions 1144-1180]
AAAGAACGTGGACTCCAACGTCAAAGG
[49 nt withheld, positions 1208-1256]
T
[91 nt withheld, positions 1258-1348]
G
[124 nt withheld, positions 1350-1473]
CAGGTGGCACTTTTCGGGGAAATGTGCGCGGAACCCCTATTTGTTTATTTTTCTAAATACATTCAAATAT
GTATCCGCTCATGAGACAATAACCCTGATAAATGCTTCAATAATATTGAAAAAGGAAGAGTATGAGTATT
CAACATTTCCGTGTCGCCCTTATTCCCTTTTTTGCGGCATTTTGCCTTCCTGTTTTTGCTCACCCAGAAA
CGCTGGTGAAAGTAAAAGATGCTGAAGATCAGTTGGGTGCACGAGTGGGTTACATCGAACTGGATCTCAA
CAGCGGTAAGATCCTTGAGAGTTTTCGCCCCGAAGAACGTTTTCCAATGATGAGCACTTTTAAAGTTCTG
CTATGTGGCGCGGTATTATCCCGTATTGACGCCGGGCAAGAGCAACTCGGTCGCCGCATACACTATTCTC
AGAATGACTTGGTTGAGTACTCACCAGTCACAGAAAAGCATCTTACGGATGGCATGACAGTAAGAGAATT
ATGCAGTGCTGCCATAACCATGAGTGATAACACTGCGGCCAACTTACTTCTGACAACGATCGGAGGACCG
AAGGAGCTAACCGCTTTTTTGCACAACATGGGGGATCATGTAACTCGCCTTGATCGTTGGGAACCGGAGC
TGAATGAAGCCATACCAAACGACGAGCGTGACACCACGATGCCTGTAGCAATGGCAACAACGTTGCGCAA
ACTATTAACTGGCGAACTACTTACTCTAGCTTCCCGGCAACAATTAATAGACTGGATGGAGGCGGATAAA
GTTGCAGGACCACTTCTGCGCTCGGCCCTTCCGGCTGGCTGGTTTATTGCTGATAAATCTGGAGCCGGTG
AGCGTGGGTCTCGCGGTATCATTGCAGCACTGGGGCCAGATGGTAAGCCCTCCCGTATCGTAGTTATCTA
CACGACGGGGAGTCAGGCAACTATGGATGAACGAAATAGACAGATCGCTGAGATAGGTGCCTCACTGATT
AAGCATTGGTAACTGTCAGACCAAGTTTACTCATATATACTTTAGATTGATTTAAAACTTCATTTTTAAT
TTAAAAGGATCTAGGTGAAGATCCTTTTTGATAATCTCATGACCAAAATCCCTTAACGTGAGTTTTCGTT
CCACTGAGCGTCAGACCCCGTAGAAAAGATCAAAGGATCTTCTTGAGATCCTTTTTTTCTGCGCGTAATC
TGCTGCTTGCAAACAAAAAAACCACCGCTACCAGCGGTGGTTTGTTTGCCGGATCAAGAGCTACCAACTC
TTTTTCCGAAGGTAACTGGCTTCAGCAGAGCGCAGATACCAAATACTGTTCTTCTAGTGTAGCCGTAGTT
AGGCCACCACTTCAAGAACTCTGTAGCACCGCCTACATACCTCGCTCTGCTAATCCTGTTACCAGTGGCT
GCTGCCAGTGGCGATAAGTCGTGTCTTACCGGGTTGGACTCAAGACGATAGTTACCGGATAAGGCGCAGC
GGTCGGGCTGAACGGGGGGTTCGTGCACACAGCCCAGCTTGGAGCGAACGACCTACACCGAACTGAGATA
CCTACAGCGTGAGCTATGAGAAAGCGCCACGCTTCCCGAAGGGAGAAAGGCGGACAGGTATCCGGTAAGC
GGCAGGGTCGGAACAGGAGAGCGCACGAGGGAGCTTCCAGGGGGAAACGCCTGGTATCTTTATAGTCCTG
TCGGGTTTCGCCACCTCTGACTTGAGCGTCGATTTTTGTGATGCTCGTCAGGGGGGCGGAGCCTATGGAA
AAACGCCAGCAACGCGGCCTTTTTACGGTTCCTGGCCTTTTGCTGGCCTTTTGCTCACATGTTCTTTCCT
GCGTTATCCCCTGATTCTGTGGATAACCGTATTACCGCCTTTGAGTGAGCTGATACCGCTCGCCGCAGCC
GAACGACCGAGCGCAGCGAGTCAGTGAGCGAGCGCGCAGAGAGGGAGTGGCCAACTCCATCACTAGGGGT
TCCTGGAGGGGTGGAGTCGTGACGTGAATTACGTCATAGGGTTAGGGAGGTCCTGGATCGATCCAGACAT
GATAAGATACATTGATGAGTTTGGACAAACCACAACTAGAATGCAGTGAAAAAAATGCTTTATTTGTGAA
ATTTGTGATGCTATTGCTTTATTTGTAACCATTATAAGCTGCAATAAACAAGTTAACAACAACAATTGCA
TTCATTTTATGTTTCAGGTTCAGGGGGAGGTGTGGGAGGTTTTTTAAAGCAAGTAAAACCTCTACAAATG
TGGTATGGCTGATTATGATCTCTAGTCAAGGCACTATACATCAAATATTCCTTATTAACCCCTTTACAAA
TTAAAAAGCTAAAGGTACACAATTTTTGAGCATAGTTATTAATAGCAGACACTCTATGCCTGTGTGGAGT
AAGAAAAAACAGTATGTTATGATTATAACTGTTATGCCTACTTATAAAGGTTACAGAATATTTTTCCATA
ATTTTCTTGTATAGCAGTGCAGCTTTTTCCTTTGTGGTGTAAATAGCAAAGCAAGCAAGAGTTCTATTAC
TAAACACAGCATGACTCAAAAAACTTAGCAATTCTGAAGGAAAGTCCTTGGGGTCTTCTACCTTTCTCTT
CTTTTTTGGAGGAGTAGAATGTTGAGAGTCAGCAGTAGCCTCATCATCACTAGATGGCATTTCTTCTGAG
CAAAACAGGTTTTCCTCATTAAAGGCATTCCACCACTGCTCCCATTCATCAGTTCCATAGGTTGGAATCT
AAAATACACAAACAATTAGAATCAGTAGTTTAACACATTATACACTTAAAAATTTTATATTTACCTTAGA
GCTTTAAATCTCTGTAGGTAGTTTGTCCAATTATGTCACACCACAGAAGTAAGGTTCCTTCACAAAGATC
CGGACCAAAGCGGCCATCGTGCCTCCCCACTCCTGCAGTTCGGGGGCATGGATGCGCGGATAGCCGCTGC
TGGTTTCCTGGATGCCGACGGATTTGCACTGCCGGTAGAACTCCGCGAGGTCGTCCAGCCTCAGGCAGCA
GCTGAACCAACTCGCGAGGGGATCGAGCCCGGGGTGGGCGAAGAACTCCAGCATGAGATCCCCGCGCTGG
AGGATCATCCAGCCGGCGTCCCGGAAAACGATTCCGAAGCCCAACCTTTCATAGAAGGCGGCGGTGGAAT
CGAAATCTCGTGATGGCAGGTTGGGCGTCGCTTGGTCGGTCATTTCGAACCCCAGAGTCCCGCTCAGAAG
AACTCGTCAAGAAGGCGATAGAAGGCGATGCGCTGCGAATCGGGAGCGGCGATACCGTAAAGCACGAGGA
AGCGGTCAGCCCATTCGCCGCCAAGCTCTTCAGCAATATCACGGGTAGCCAACGCTATGTCCTGATAGCG
GTCCGCCACACCCAGCCGGCCACAGTCGATGAATCCAGAAAAGCGGCCATTTTCCACCATGATATTCGGC
AAGCAGGCATCGCCATGGGTCACGACGAGATCCTCGCCGTCGGGCATGCGCGCCTTGAGCCTGGCGAACA
GTTCGGCTGGCGCGAGCCCCTGATGCTCTTCGTCCAGATCATCCTGATCGACAAGACCGGCTTCCATCCG
AGTACGTGCTCGCTCGATGCGATGTTTCGCTTGGTGGTCGAATGGGCAGGTAGCCGGATCAAGCGTATGC
AGCCGCCGCATTGCATCAGCCATGATGGATACTTTCTCGGCAGGAGCAAGGTGAGATGACAGGAGATCCT
GCCCCGGCACTTCGCCCAATAGCAGCCAGTCCCTTCCCGCTTCAGTGACAACGTCGAGCACAGCTGCGCA
AGGAACGCCCGTCGTGGCCAGCCACGATAGCCGCGCTGCCTCGTCCTGCAGTTCATTCAGGGCACCGGAC
AGGTCGGTCTTGACAAAAAGAACCGGGCGCCCCTGCGCTGACAGCCGGAACACGGCGGCATCAGAGCAGC
CGATTGTCTGTTGTGCCCAGTCATAGCCGAATAGCCTCTCCACCCAAGCGGCCGGAGAACCTGCGTGCAA
TCCATCTTGTTCAATCATGCGAAACGATCCTCATCCTGTCTCTTGATCAGATCTTGATCCCCTGCGCCAT
CAGATCCTTGGCGGCAAGAAAGCCATCCAGTTTACTTTGCAGGGCTTCCCAACCTTACCAGAGGGCGCCC
CAGCTGGCAATTCCGGTTCGCTTGCTGTCCATAAAACCGCCCAGTCTAGCTATCGCCATGTAAGCCCACT
GCAAGCTACCTGCTTTCTCTTTGCGCTTGCGTTTTCCCTTGTCCAGATAGCCCAGTAGCTGACATTCATC
CGGGGTCAGCACCGTTTCTGCGGACTGGCTTTCTACGTGTTCCGCTTCCTTTAGCAGCCCTTGCGCCCTG
AGTGCTTGCGGCAGCGTGAAGCTTTTTGCAAAAGCCTAGGCCTCCAAAAAAGCCTCCTCACTACTTCTGG
AATAGCTCAGAGGCCGAGGCGGCCTCGGCCTCTGCATAAATAAAAAAAATTAGTCAGCCATGGGGCGGAG
AATGGGCGGAACTGGGCGGAGTTAGGGGCGGGATGGGCGGAGTTAGGGGCGGGACTATGGTTGCTGACTA
ATTGAGATGCATGCTTTGCATACTTCTGCCTGCTGGGGAGCCTGGGGACTTTCCACACCTGGTTGCTGAC
TAATTGAGATGCATGCTTTGCATACTTCTGCCTGCTGGGGAGCCTGGGGACTTTCCACACCCTAACTGAC
ACACATTCCACA
Features (pLannotate 1.2.2; 20 found; start..end, strand, type, name):
     25..265     +  promoter       U6 promoter: RNA polymerase III promoter for human U6 snRNA
    311..377     +  ncRNA          twister-P3 (fragment): Accession: RF03154 - type-P3 twister ribozyme
    547..567     +  misc_feature   MCS (fragment): pUC18/19 multiple cloning site
    625..746     +  polyA_signal   SV40 poly(A) signal: SV40 polyadenylation signal
    795..924     +  repeat_region  AAV2 ITR (fragment): inverted terminal repeat of adeno-associated virus serotype 2 inverted
    947..1014    +  CDS            lacZα (fragment): LacZα fragment of β-galactosidase; lacZ fragment
   1045..1473    -  rep_origin     f1 ori (sequence partly withheld): f1 bacteriophage origin of replication; arrow indicates direction of (+) strand synthesis
   1500..1604    +  promoter       AmpR promoter: bla
   1605..2465    +  CDS            AmpR: β-lactamase; bla; confers resistance to ampicillin, carbenicillin, and related antibiotics
   2636..3224    +  rep_origin     ori: high-copy-number ColE1/pMB1/pBR322/pUC origin of replication
   3389..3437    -  repeat_region  AAV2 ITR (fragment): inverted terminal repeat of adeno-associated virus serotype 2 inverted
   3493..3627    -  polyA_signal   SV40 poly(A) signal: SV40 polyadenylation signal
   3650..3733    -  CDS            large T antigen (fragment): large T antigen from SV40 (simian virus 40)
   4052..4072    -  CDS            SV40 NLS: nuclear localization signal of SV40 (simian virus 40) large T antigen
   4202..4267    -  intron         small t intron: SV40 (simian virus 40) small t antigen intron
   4269..4343    -  CDS            small t antigen (fragment): SV40 (simian virus 40) small t antigen
   4346..4666    -  CDS            ble (fragment): BLE_KLEPN - Experimental evidence at protein level: Swiss-Prot protein existence level 1. Binding protein with a strong affinity to the bleomycin family of antibiotics. Binds to CL990; an antimitotic-antibiotic compound. From Klebsiella pneumoniae.
   4690..5481    -  CDS            neo: KKA2_KLEPN - Also known as kan, nptII. Experimental evidence at protein level: Swiss-Prot protein existence level 1. Resistance to kanamycin, neomycin, paromomycin, ribostamycin, butirosin and gentamicin B. From Klebsiella pneumoniae.
   5513..5836    -  CDS            tnpA (fragment): TN5P_ECOLX - Also known as tnp. Experimental evidence at protein level: Swiss-Prot protein existence level 1. Mediates transposition of transposon Tn5 by a 'cut and paste' mechanism. First, the monomeric transposase binds the 19 bp inverted DNA repeats flanking the transposon. Then, dimerization of the DNA- bound transposase creates a synaptic DNA complex. After nicking of the first DNA strand, excision of the transposon proceeds through a series of intermediates. The transposase then mediates the insertion of the transposon at a new site by strand transfer. The activity of the wild- type tran
   5838..6167    -  promoter       SV40 promoter: SV40 enhancer and early promoter
