[The description below was written by a language model from this plasmid's Addgene catalogue record and pLannotate feature annotations shown in this document.]
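Description:
pAV-U6+27-Tornado-RhoBAST is a 6,175-nt mammalian expression plasmid on the pAV backbone, designed to overexpress a circular form of the synthetic RhoBAST RNA aptamer. It is propagated in E. coli through a high-copy ColE1/pUC-type origin with ampicillin selection (AmpR under its own bla promoter). It also carries an f1 phage origin and a residual lacZα fragment.

The payload is a Pol III transcription unit. The human U6 snRNA promoter, in the "U6+27" configuration named in the record (conventionally retaining the first 27 nucleotides of U6 RNA on the transcript), drives the Tornado-RhoBAST insert, which was cloned between NotI and SacII sites in place of the aptamer in a parental Tornado-Broccoli plasmid. In the Tornado system, the RNA of interest is flanked by self-cleaving twister ribozymes. Cleavage leaves ends that are joined by an endogenous cellular RNA ligase, yielding a circular RNA that resists exonucleases and accumulates to high levels. The annotation detects one type-P3 twister fragment just downstream of the promoter; the aptamer itself and any second ribozyme are not annotated.

Fragments of AAV2 inverted terminal repeats are also annotated. They bracket a region that includes the U6 cassette and, in the opposite orientation, an SV40 enhancer/early promoter driving the Tn5-derived neo gene. Adjacent tnpA and ble fragments accompany neo, followed by the SV40 small t intron and poly(A) signal. This cassette could allow G418 selection in mammalian cells. Because the ITRs are annotated only as partial, the record does not establish suitability for AAV packaging. The associated publication indicates that RhoBAST is a rhodamine-binding aptamer with fast exchange kinetics used for super-resolution RNA imaging.
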