Addgene plasmid #196341: pAV-U6+27-Tornado-RhoBAST
Purpose: Overexpression of circular RhoBAST
Depositing lab: Murat Sunbul. Depositing organization: Universitaet Heidelberg. Publication: Super-resolution RNA imaging using a rhodamine-binding aptamer with fast exchange kinetics. Sunbul M, Lackner J, Martin A, Englert D, Hacene B, Grun F, Nienhaus K, Nienhaus GU, Jaschke A. Nat Biotechnol. 2021 Jun;39(6):686-690. doi: 10.1038/s41587-020-00794-3. Epub 2021 Feb 11. PubMed 33574610.
Backbone
  Vector backbone: pAV
  Vector type: Mammalian Expression
Growth in bacteria
  Bacterial resistance: Ampicillin, 100 μg/mL
  Growth temperature: 37°C
  Growth strain: DH5alpha
  Copy number: High Copy
Gene/Insert
  Gene/Insert name: Tornado-RhoBAST
  Species: Synthetic
  Promoter: U6+27
  Cloning method: Restriction Enzyme; 5′ cloning site NotI (unknown if destroyed); 3′ cloning site SacII (unknown if destroyed)
Terms and licenses: Academic/Nonprofit Terms; Industry Terms: Not Available to Industry
Depositor comments: Cloned using pAV-U6+27-Tornado-Broccoli(#124360)
How to cite: pAV-U6+27-Tornado-RhoBAST was a gift from Murat Sunbul (Addgene plasmid # 196341 ; http://n2t.net/addgene:196341 ; RRID:Addgene_196341)
